Addgene plasmid #212696: pCfB6637
Purpose: gRNA targeting to the intergradtion site E3
Depositing lab: Irina Borodina. Depositing organization: Danmarks Tekniske Universitet. Publication: Combinatorial iterative method for metabolic engineering of Yarrowia lipolytica: application for betanin biosynthesis. Jiang W, Wang S, Avila P, Jorgensen TS, Yang Z, Borodina I. Metab Eng. 2024 Sep 9:S1096-7176(24)00110-1. doi: 10.1016/j.ymben.2024.09.003. PubMed 39260817.
Backbone
  Vector backbone: custom backbone
  Vector type: Yeast Expression
  Selectable markers: Nat
Growth in bacteria
  Bacterial resistance: Ampicillin, 100 μg/mL
  Growth temperature: 37°C
  Growth strain: DH5alpha
  Copy number: High Copy
Gene/Insert
  Gene/Insert name: gRNA targeting to the intergradtion site E3
  gRNA/shRNA sequence: Unknown
  Species: Other
  Cloning method: Gibson Cloning
Terms and licenses: Academic/Nonprofit Terms; Industry Terms: Not Available to Industry
How to cite: pCfB6637 was a gift from Irina Borodina (Addgene plasmid # 212696 ; http://n2t.net/addgene:212696 ; RRID:Addgene_212696)
