[The description below was written by a language model from this plasmid's Addgene catalogue record and pLannotate feature annotations shown in this document.]
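Description:
pCfB6637 is a yeast guide-RNA expression plasmid built on a custom backbone, deposited as part of a toolkit for iterative metabolic engineering of Yarrowia lipolytica. Its stated purpose is to supply a gRNA directed at the genomic integration site designated E3, so that a Cas9-induced cut there can promote insertion of expression cassettes at that locus. The record lists the protospacer sequence as unknown and does not indicate a Cas9 gene on this 6.3 kb plasmid, so the nuclease is presumably provided separately.

For propagation in E. coli the plasmid carries a high-copy ColE1/pUC-type origin and the β-lactamase gene with its promoter, giving ampicillin selection. Selection in yeast is by nourseothricin (Nat): the annotated streptothricin acetyltransferase coding sequence from Streptomyces lavendulae inactivates this class of antibiotic by acetylation, and a CYC1 terminator fragment lies on the same strand upstream of its start, although the promoter driving the marker was not annotated. The gRNA cassette is recognisable as a Streptococcus pyogenes Cas9 scaffold immediately downstream, on the same strand, of a tRNA element with a short gap between them where the spacer would sit. This layout is consistent with tRNA-based RNA polymerase III expression and processing of the guide, though the record does not name the promoter. No yeast replication element was annotated, and sizeable stretches of the sequence are unannotated.

Two minimal FRT sites flank the bacterial backbone region. The remaining hits (short lacZα and KanR fragments, a 5S rRNA segment and rrnB T1/T2 terminator fragments) appear to be backbone remnants rather than functional parts.
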