Features (pLannotate 1.2.2; 14 found; start..end, strand, type, name):
     27..590     -  CDS            sta: STA_STRLA - Experimental evidence at protein level: Swiss-Prot protein existence level 1. Involved in resistance to streptothricin, a broad-spectrum antibiotic produced by streptomycetes. Detoxifies streptothricin via acetylation of the beta amino group of the first beta-lysyl moiety of streptothricin. From Streptomyces lavendulae.
   1740..1773    -  protein_bind   FRT (minimal): supports FLP-mediated excision but not integration (Turan and Bode, 2011) FLP recombinase from the Saccharomyces cerevisiae 2μ plasmid
   2243..2262    +  CDS            lacZα (fragment): LacZα fragment of β-galactosidase; lacZ fragment
   2287..2304    -  terminator     rrnB T2 terminator (fragment): transcription terminator T2 from the E. coli rrnB gene
   2529..3117    -  rep_origin     ori: high-copy-number ColE1/pMB1/pBR322/pUC origin of replication
   3239..4099    -  CDS            AmpR: β-lactamase; bla; confers resistance to ampicillin, carbenicillin, and related antibiotics
   4102..4198    -  promoter       AmpR promoter (fragment): bla
   4228..4252    -  CDS            KanR (fragment): aminoglycoside phosphotransferase; aph(3')-Ia; confers resistance to kanamycin
   4281..4396    +  ncRNA          5S rRNA: Accession: RF00001 - 5S ribosomal RNA
   4400..4440    +  terminator     rrnB T1 terminator (fragment): transcription terminator T1 from the E. coli rrnB gene
   4484..4517    +  protein_bind   FRT (minimal): supports FLP-mediated excision but not integration (Turan and Bode, 2011) FLP recombinase from the Saccharomyces cerevisiae 2μ plasmid
   4581..4655    -  misc_RNA       gRNA scaffold: guide RNA scaffold for the Streptococcus pyogenes CRISPR/Cas9 system
   4684..4754    -  ncRNA          tRNA: Accession: RF00005 - tRNA
   6117..23      -  terminator     CYC1 terminator (fragment) (across the origin): S. cerevisiae CYC1; transcription terminator for CYC1
>Addgene plasmid #212696 | pCfB6637 | addgene full sequence | sequence record 423559 | Addgene NGS Result
GCGTGACATAACTAATTACATGATCATGGACATGGCATAGACATATACAAGGCTTGTTCACCATCTGATG
CAGTACCATCGTATAATGCAGTATCCAAACCACACAAGGTAAAACCCATTCTTCTATAGGCATGAATAGC
TGGAGCGTTAACATTAGTAACTTCCAACCACAAATGACCAGCACCTCTTTCTCTAGCAAATTCAGTAGCC
AAACCCATCAAAGCTCTACCAACACCATGACCTCTATGTTCTGGAGCAACTTCAATATCTTCGACGGTCA
ATCTTCTATTCCAACCAGAATAAGAAACAACAACAAAACCAGCCAAGTCACCGTCATCACCATAAGCAAC
AAAAGTTCTAGAATCTGGATCACCATCTTCACCATCATCAGATTCGTCATCGGATTCATCATCTGGAAAA
ACCTTAGTCAATGGTGGATCAACTGGAACTTCTCTCAAAGTGAAACCATCACCAGTAGCAGTAACTCTGA
AAACAGTGTCAGTAGTGAAAGAACCATCCAAAGCTTCAATAGCTTCAGCATCACCTGGAACAGAAGTTCT
GTATCTGTAAGCAGTATCATCCAAAGTAGTACCCATTGCTGTAGATATGTCTTGTGTGTAAGGGGGTTGG
GGTGGTTGTTTGTGTTCTTGACTTTTGTGTTAGCAAGGGAAGACGGGCAAAAAAGTGAGTGTGGTTGGGA
GGGAGAGACGAGCCTTATATATAATGCTTGTTTGTGTTTGTGCAAGTGGACGCCGAAACGGGCAGGAGCC
AAACTAAACAAGGCAGACAATGCGAGCTTAATTGGATTGCCTGATGGGCAGGGGTTAGGGCTCGATCAAT
GGGGGTGCGAAGTGACAAAATTGGGAATTAGGTTCGCAAGCAAGGCTGACAAGACTTTGGCCCAAACATT
TGTACGCGGTGGACAACAGGAGCCACCCATCGTCTGTCACGGGCTAGCCGGTCGTGCGTCCTGTCAGGCT
CCACCTAGGCTCCATGCCACTCCATACAATCCCACTAGTGTACCGCTAGGCCGCTTTTAGCTCCCATCTA
AGACCCCCCCAAAACCTCCACTGTACAGTGCACTGTACTGTGTGGCGATCAAGGGCAAGGGAAAAAAGGC
GCAAACATGCATGCATGGAATGACGTAGGTAAGGCGTTACTAGACTGAAAAGTGGCACATTTCGGCGTGC
CAAAGGGTCCTAGGTGCGTTTCGCGAGCTGGGCGCCAGGCCAAGCCGCTCCAAAACGCCTCTCCGACTCC
CTCCAGCGGCCTCCATATCCCCATCCCTCTCCACAGCAATGTTGTTAAGCCTTGCAAACGAAAAAATAGA
AAGGCTAATAAGCTTCCAATATTGTGGTGTACGCTGCATAACGCAACAATGAGCGCCAAACAACACACAC
ACACAGCACACAGCAGCATTAACCACGATGAACAGCATGACATTACAGGTGGGTGTGTAATCAGGGCCCT
GATTGCTGGTGGTGGGAGCCCCCATCATGGGCTCTCGTCCAGCCGCGGAAACCGGAAACGCTCGAATCTG
CCGCCGCTCATACTCACCGAAACGTGTGGGGCTCGAAAAAACGGGCGCCAAACTCCTTATACTACTGTAT
ATTCAAGCAAGTATATCCGTGGGTGCGGGTGATTTGGATCTAAGGTTCGTACTCAACACTCACGAGCAGC
TTGCCTATGTTACATCCTTTTATCAGACATAGCGGCCGCAAATTTAAATAAAATGAAGTGAAGTTCCTAT
ACTTTCTAGAGAATAGGAACTTCTATAGTGAGTCGAATAAGGGCGACACAAAATTTATTCTAAATGCATA
ATAAATACTGATAACATCTTATAGTTTGTATTATATTTTGTATTATCGTTGACATGTATAATTTTGATAT
CAAAAACTGATTTTCCCTTTATTATTTTCGAGATTTATTTTCTTAATTCTCTTTAACAAACTAGAAATAT
TGTATATACAAAAAATCATAAATAATAGATGAATAGTTTAATTATAGGTGTTCATCAATCGAAAAAGCAA
CGTATCTTATTTAAAGTGCGTTGCTTTTTTCTCATTTATAAGGTTAAATAATTCTCATATATCAAGCAAA
GTGACAGGCGCCCTTAAATATTCTGACAAATGCTCTTTCCCTAAACTCCCCCCATAAAAAAACCCGCCGA
AGCGGGTTTTTACGTTATTTGCGGATTAACGATTACTCGTTATCAGAACCGCCCAGGGGGCCCGAGCTTA
AGACTGGCCGTCGTTTTACAACACAGAAAGAGTTTGTAGAAACGCAAAAAGGCCATCCGTCAGGGGCCTT
CTGCTTAGTTTGATGCCTGGCAGTTCCCTACTCTCGCCTTCCGCTTCCTCGCTCACTGACTCGCTGCGCT
CGGTCGTTCGGCTGCGGCGAGCGGTATCAGCTCACTCAAAGGCGGTAATACGGTTATCCACAGAATCAGG
GGATAACGCAGGAAAGAACATGTGAGCAAAAGGCCAGCAAAAGGCCAGGAACCGTAAAAAGGCCGCGTTG
CTGGCGTTTTTCCATAGGCTCCGCCCCCCTGACGAGCATCACAAAAATCGACGCTCAAGTCAGAGGTGGC
GAAACCCGACAGGACTATAAAGATACCAGGCGTTTCCCCCTGGAAGCTCCCTCGTGCGCTCTCCTGTTCC
GACCCTGCCGCTTACCGGATACCTGTCCGCCTTTCTCCCTTCGGGAAGCGTGGCGCTTTCTCATAGCTCA
CGCTGTAGGTATCTCAGTTCGGTGTAGGTCGTTCGCTCCAAGCTGGGCTGTGTGCACGAACCCCCCGTTC
AGCCCGACCGCTGCGCCTTATCCGGTAACTATCGTCTTGAGTCCAACCCGGTAAGACACGACTTATCGCC
ACTGGCAGCAGCCACTGGTAACAGGATTAGCAGAGCGAGGTATGTAGGCGGTGCTACAGAGTTCTTGAAG
TGGTGGGCTAACTACGGCTACACTAGAAGAACAGTATTTGGTATCTGCGCTCTGCTGAAGCCAGTTACCT
TCGGAAAAAGAGTTGGTAGCTCTTGATCCGGCAAACAAACCACCGCTGGTAGCGGTGGTTTTTTTGTTTG
CAAGCAGCAGATTACGCGCAGAAAAAAAGGATCTCAAGAAGATCCTTTGATCTTTTCTACGGGGTCTGAC
GCTCAGTGGAACGACGCGCGCGTAACTCACGTTAAGGGATTTTGGTCATGAGCTTGCGCCGTCCCGTCAA
GTCAGCGTAATGCTCTGCTTACCAATGCTTAATCAGTGAGGCACCTATCTCAGCGATCTGTCTATTTCGT
TCATCCATAGTTGCCTGACTCCCCGTCGTGTAGATAACTACGATACGGGAGGGCTTACCATCTGGCCCCA
GCGCTGCGATGATACCGCGAGAACCACGCTCACCGGCTCCGGATTTATCAGCAATAAACCAGCCAGCCGG
AAGGGCCGAGCGCAGAAGTGGTCCTGCAACTTTATCCGCCTCCATCCAGTCTATTAATTGTTGCCGGGAA
GCTAGAGTAAGTAGTTCGCCAGTTAATAGTTTGCGCAACGTTGTTGCCATCGCTACAGGCATCGTGGTGT
CACGCTCGTCGTTTGGTATGGCTTCATTCAGCTCCGGTTCCCAACGATCAAGGCGAGTTACATGATCCCC
CATGTTGTGCAAAAAAGCGGTTAGCTCCTTCGGTCCTCCGATCGTTGTCAGAAGTAAGTTGGCCGCAGTG
TTATCACTCATGGTTATGGCAGCACTGCATAATTCTCTTACTGTCATGCCATCCGTAAGATGCTTTTCTG
TGACTGGTGAGTACTCAACCAAGTCATTCTGAGAATAGTGTATGCGGCGACCGAGTTGCTCTTGCCCGGC
GTCAATACGGGATAATACCGCGCCACATAGCAGAACTTTAAAAGTGCTCATCATTGGAAAACGTTCTTCG
GGGCGAAAACTCTCAAGGATCTTACCGCTGTTGAGATCCAGTTCGATGTAACCCACTCGTGCACCCAACT
GATCTTCAGCATCTTTTACTTTCACCAGCGTTTCTGGGTGAGCAAAAACAGGAAGGCAAAATGCCGCAAA
AAAGGGAATAAGGGCGACACGGAAATGTTGAATACTCATATTCTTCCTTTTTCAATATTATTGAAGCATT
TATCAGGGTTATTGTCTCATGAGCGGATACATATTTGAATGTATTTAGAAAAATAAACAAATAGGGGTCA
GTGTTACAACCAATTAACCAATTCTGAACATTATCGCGAGCCCATTTATACCTGAATATGGCTCATAACA
CCCCTTGTTTGCCTGGCGGCAGTAGCGCGGTGGTCCCACCTGACCCCATGCCGAACTCAGAAGTGAAACG
CCGTAGCGCCGATGGTAGTGTGGGGACTCCCCATGCGAGAGTAGGGAACTGCCAGGCATCAAATAAAACG
AAAGGCTCAGTCGAAAGACTGGGCCTTTCGCCCGGGCTAATTATGGGGTGTCGCCCTTATTCGACTCTAT
AGTGAAGTTCCTATTCTCTAGAAAGTATAGGAACTTCTGAAGTGGGGATTTAAATGCGGCCGCGAATGCA
CGCGATACCGTACCCACACAAAAAAAGCACCACCGACTCGGTGCCACTTTTTCAAGTTGATAACGGACTA
GCCTTATTTTAACTTGCTATTTCTAGCTCTAAAACGACCATCGACTGATTCAAGGTAACCAACCTGCGCC
GACCCGGAATCGAACCGGGGGCCCATCGATGGCAACGATGGATTTTACCACTAAACCATCGGCGCGTTTC
TTGGCTTTTGTTAGGAACCAACCTCGAAATTACTCAGCAGTTTCCTTAGGTTAGGGCGGAAATCGAGTCT
GGATAAGACGTGGAACGATTGATACGATTACTTGATCTGTTAGCAATGATTCACTATCGCACGCATTCCG
TTGCATCAAATTTAGGGATGCCATCAACTTTCAGTTCATAATTAATATCTTACCAAATTAGGTAATCTGC
AAAAGTTCAGACTGTGAAATGTAACATTTTATATATCAAGCTCTATTTAATGCCTCACAGTAGTTAACAT
AAAGAGATACAGAATTGTCGTGTCAGTGTATACTATCCATGTGTATACTCTGGATATCCATTTGTATTCC
ATTATCTACGAATTGGCGGGGTTCTGCTCGAGCTGGGTGGCGAGGTTGTTAAGTCGGTCCATTTTTGTGT
GTCTTGGTTGGATGAGGTCCAAAGTGGGGGGAGTCTACCAGGCTTTATATACACCTGGTAGTTGCAACTT
TCGGTATGATCCCCACGAAAGATAAAGTTCAGCATGTGGAGAGCCGAGGTAGTATGCGTGTGACAGAGAC
CCAAACTGGGGGTCACCGCGTGCACACTGGCGACGCCGCTCTGGAAGGTCACATGACCGCAGATACTCCG
TTCTCCCCTCACGTCGATTCGGCTCGGGGACACGGTCAGCGCCATTGCCACGTGTCCACGGTTCTCTCCA
CTCTGTAGAAAGTCACTTCCACCAAGTTCCATGAAGCTTATTAGGTTTTTGGAGAAATCCGGGGCGGCAT
TTCTGGGGTAACTTGGGCAAGCCAGTAGTGGATCAATTGGGACCCGAATTGGGTGGAAAAAGGTGATAAC
GAGCCCTTTGGGATCCCCACAATTGATCTAAGACCTCTGCTTGCCCCGATCTTGGCCCCCTCAGCCCCAA
CACTGTTGCTCTTCAAACTCCCCCATACCTCGGTTCAGATGCAGCCTTCAAAACTTTAACGTACCTCCGA
GCCTGTGAAAACGTGGTCATGAAAAAACGAGAGATGTAAGTCCCGTCACATACCGCTGCGAGACCACCAG
CTGTACATACACTTGGCGTTCCAGCATGCACGGTCGCTCAACAGGCGCTCCCCCATTGGCGGAAAGACAA
GCCCCCACTAGATTCCTGTTCAAGGGCAAAGTCTAGAAGCCCGCCCCCCCCAGCGCCCGTTTCCTTGTTA
GTGCGGCCTGCACATGTCACCTGTCTGGCAGGTATCGTCGCTACTTTGCCAGTCGTATCGTCGTCAACGG
ATTGCGCTGCCCATTCACGTGTAAACTCTCGACGGATATCCCGGAGTTTCCCGCCGATCCTCCCGCGAGC
CACTGCCACGTCGCCTCCAAGCCTGCTCGAGCGTCCCAAAACCTTCTCAAGCAAGGTTTTCAGTATAATG
TTACATGCGTACACGCGTCTGTACAGAAAAAAAAGAAAAATTTGAAATATAAATAACGTTCTTAATACTA
ACATAACTATAAAAAAATAAATAGGGACCTAGACTTCAGGTTGTCTAACTCCTTCCTTTTCGGTTAGAGC
GGATGTGGGGGGAGGGCGTGAATGTAA
